Addgene plasmid #49392: pLP-TRE2-hSox2
Purpose: inducible (dox) expression of hSox2
Depositing lab: Randall McKinnon. Depositing organization: Rutgers, The State University of New Jersey.
Backbone
  Vector backbone: pLP-TRE2
  Backbone manufacturer: Clontech
  Backbone size w/o insert (bp): 3900
  Vector type: Mammalian Expression, Cre/Lox ; donor vector
Growth in bacteria
  Bacterial resistance: Chloramphenicol and Ampicillin, 25 & 100 μg/mL
  Growth temperature: 37°C
  Growth strain: DH5alpha
  Copy number: High Copy
Gene/Insert
  Gene/Insert name: Sox2 (alt name: human Sry)
  Species: H. sapiens (human)
  Insert size (bp): 953
  Mutation: TGA (stop) to CCA (Pro) at nt 1027 with respect to GenBank ID BC013923
  GenBank ID: BC013923
  Entrez Gene: SOX2 (a.k.a. ANOP3, MCOPS3)
  Promoter: Tet-responsive
  Tag / fusion protein: 6xHN (C terminal on backbone)
  Cloning method: Unknown
  Sequencing primers: 5′ LNCX_primer
Terms and licenses: Academic/Nonprofit Terms; Industry Terms: Not Available to Industry
Depositor comments: hSox2 was transferred from the donor vector (pDNR-hSox2, Addgene plasmid #49389) to the acceptor vector using Cre-mediated recombination at the LoxP sites.
How to cite: pLP-TRE2-hSox2 was a gift from Randall McKinnon (Addgene plasmid # 49392 ; http://n2t.net/addgene:49392 ; RRID:Addgene_49392)
