[The description below was written by a language model from this plasmid's Addgene catalogue record.]
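Description:
pLP-TRE2-hSox2 is a mammalian expression plasmid for doxycycline-inducible expression of human SOX2, built on the Clontech pLP-TRE2 backbone (about 3.9 kb without insert). It is a high-copy plasmid propagated in E. coli under combined chloramphenicol and ampicillin selection. The record does not include a feature table, so the origin of replication and other backbone elements are not itemised.

The insert is a roughly 950 bp human SOX2 coding sequence under the control of a Tet-responsive promoter. Such promoters combine tetracycline operator repeats with a minimal promoter, so transcription depends on a tetracycline-controlled transactivator supplied separately in the host cell. This allows expression to be switched by doxycycline. The native stop codon has been changed from TGA to a proline codon (CCA), which lets translation read through into a backbone-encoded C-terminal 6xHN tag, a histidine-asparagine repeat used for metal-affinity purification and detection.

The catalogue lists the vector type as Cre/Lox and "donor vector", but the depositor comments indicate that this plasmid is the product of an acceptor reaction. The SOX2 cassette was moved from a pDNR-based donor plasmid into pLP-TRE2 by Cre-mediated recombination at loxP sites. The dual antibiotic resistance fits this origin, as chloramphenicol resistance is typically carried over with the donor fragment while ampicillin resistance sits on the acceptor, although the record does not state this explicitly. The construct is intended for controlled, inducible SOX2 expression in mammalian cells. The record does not describe any more specific application.
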