>Addgene plasmid #49392 | pLP-TRE2-hSox2 | addgene partial sequence | sequence record 74726 | LNCX 5'-AGCTCGTTTAGTGAACCGTCAGATC-3'
TTTGACCTCCATAGAAGACACCGGGACCGATCCAGCCTCCGCGGATAACTTCGTATAGCATACATTATAC
GAAGTTATCAGTCGACGGTACCGGACATATGCCCGGGAATTCGGCACGAGGCCCGGGCCCCCCAAAGTCC
CGGCCGGGCCGAGGGTCGGCGGCCGCCGGCGGGCCGGGCCCGCGCACAGCGCCCGCATGTACAACATGAT
GGAGACGGAGCTGAAGCCGCCGGGCCCGCAGCAAACTTCGGGGGGCGGCGGCGGCAACTCCACCGCGGCG
GCGGCCGGCGGCAACCAGAAAAACAGCCCGGACCGCGTCAAGCGGCCCATGAATGCCTTCATGGTGTGGT
CCCGCGGGCAGCGGCGCAAGATGGCCCAGGAGAACCCCAAGATGCACAACTCGGAGATCAGCAAGCGCCT
GGGCGCCGAGTGGAAACTTTTGTCGGAGACGGAGAAGCGGCCGTTCATCGACGAGGCTAAGCGGCTGCGA
GCGCTGCACATGAAGGAGCACCCGGATTATAAATACCGGCCCCGGCGGAAAACCAAGACGCTCATGAAGA
AGGATAAGTACACGCTGCCCGGCGGGCTGCTGGCCCCCGGCGGCAATAGCATGGCGAGCGGGGTCGGGGT
GGGCGCCGGCCTGGGCGCGGGCGTGAACCAGCGCATGGACAGTTACGCGCACATGAACGGCTGGAGCAAC
GGCAGCTACAGCATGATGCAGGACCAGCTGGGCTACCCGCAGCACCCGGGCCTCAATGCGCACGGCGCAG
CGCAGATGCAGCCCATGCACCGCTACGACGTGAGCGCCCTGCAGTACAACTCCATGACCAGCTCGCA
