>Addgene plasmid #49392 | pLP-TRE2-hSox2 | addgene partial sequence | sequence record 74817 | Bglob-intron-R 5'-TTTGCCCCCTCCATATAACA-3'
GGGTCCCCAAACTCACCCTGAAGTTCTCAGCTCTAGAGATATCGTCGACAAGCTTATCGATGCGGCCGCG
CTAGCACGCGTCAGCTGACTAGGATCCACGTCAGGTGGCACTTTTCGGGGAAATGTGCGCGGAACCCCTA
TTTGTTTATTTTTCTAAATACATTCAAATATGTATCCGCTCATGAGACAATAACCCTGATAAATGCTTCA
ATAATATTGGATCTATAACTTCGTATAATGTATGCTATACGAAGTTATGGATCTTTCAGGAGCTAAGGAA
GCTAAAATGGAGAAAAAAATCACTGGATATACCACCGTTGATATATCCCAATGGCATCGTAAAGAACATT
TTGAGGCATTTCAGTCAGTTGCTCAATGTACCTATAACCAGACCGTTCAGCTGGATATTACGGCCTTTTT
AAAGACCGTAAAGAAAAATAAGCACAAGTTTTATCCGGCCTTTATTCACATTCTTGCCCGCCTGATGAAT
GCTCATCCGGAATTTCGTATGGCAATGAAAGACGGTGAGCTGGTGATATGGGATAGTGTTCACCCTTGTT
ACACCGTTTTCCATGAGCAAACTGAAACGTTTTCATCGCTCTGGAGTGAATACCACGACGATTTCCGGCA
GTTTCTACACATATATTCGCAAGATGTGGCGTGTTACGGTGAAAACCTGGCCTATTTCCCTAAAGGGTTT
ATTGAGAATATGTTTTTCGTCTCAGCCAATCCCTGGGTGAGTTTCACCAGTTTTGATTTAAACGTGGCCA
ATATGGACAACTTCTTCGCCCCCGTTTTCACCATGGGCAAATATTATACGCAAGGCGACAAGGTGCTGAT
GCCGCTGGCGATTCAGGTTCATCATGCCGTTTGTGATGGCTTCCATGTCGGCAGAATGCTTAATGAATTA
CAACAGTACTGCGATGAGTG
