>Addgene plasmid #49392 | pLP-TRE2-hSox2 | addgene partial sequence | sequence record 76184 | CAT-F
CAGTACTGCGATGAGTGGCAGGGCGGGGCGTAATTTGATATCGAGCTCGCTTGGACTCCTGTTGATAGAT
CCAGTAATGACCTCAGAACTCCATCTGGATTTGTTCAGAACGCTCGGTTGCCGCCGGGCGTTTTTTATTG
GTGAGAATCCAAGCACTAGTCATGACCAGGATCTCCTAGGCTAGTTGTGATTATGATTATGATTATGATT
ATGATTATGACCACTTACCTGGGCCCGCGCGCCAAACGAATGGTCTAGAAAGCTTGGCATGTGTGAGAGG
GGCAGTGTGCCGTTAATGGCCGTGCCGGGCACCGGGCCGCTCTGGTAGTGCTGGGACATGTGAAGTCTGC
TGGGGGCGGCGGGTTCCGGCACCTCGGCGCCGGGGAGATACATGCTGATCATGTCCCGGAGGTCCCCGGC
CTGGCAGGGCGCCCTGGAGTGGGAGGAAGAGGTAACCACAGGGGGGCTGGAGCTGGCCTCGGACTTGACC
ACCGAACCCATGGAGCCAAGAGCCATGCCAGGGGTGCCCTGCTGCGAGTAGGACATGCTGTAGGTGGGCG
AGCCGTTCATGTAGGTCTGCGAGCTGGTCATGGAGTTGTACTGCAGGGCGCTCACGTCGTAGCGGTGCAT
GGGCTGCATCTGCGCTGCGCCGTGCGCATTGAGGCCCGGGTGCTGCGGGTAGCCCAGCTGGTCCTGCATC
ATGCTGTAGCTGCCGTTGCTCCAGCCGTTCATGTGCGCGTAACTGTCCATGCGCTGGTTCACGCCCGCGC
CCAGGCCGGCGCCCACCCCGACCCCGCTCGCCATGCTATTGCCGCCGGGGGCCAGCAGCCCGCCGGGCAG
CGTGTACTTATCCTTCTTCATGAGCGTCTTGGTTTTCCGCCGGGGCCGGTATTTATAATCCGGG
